>Addgene plasmid #20176 | pMMBAD16 | depositor full sequence | sequence record 9507 | Author sequence
GGAGATATACATATGGACCATAATTTTGCACTCAAAAATGGCTTCATAGCTTCTAATTGTTTCAATGGTA
CCCTGGGTGGGCCGGAGCCTGGGCCCTATGCCCAACCCAGCGTCAACACTCCGCTCCCTAACCTCCAGAA
TGGGCCCATTTATGCCAGGGTTATCCAGAAGCGAGTCCCTAATGCCTACGACAAGACAGCCTTGGCTTTG
GAGGTCGGTGAGCTGGTAAAGGTTACGAAGATTAATGTGAGTGGTCAGTGGGAAGGGGAGTGTAATGGCA
AACGAGGTCACTTCCCATTCACACATGTCCGTCTGCTGGATCAACAGAATCCCGATGAGGACTTCAGCTA
AGCTTGGCTGTTTTGGCGGATGAGAGAAGATTTTCAGCCTGATACAGATTAAATCAGAACGCAGAAGCGG
TCTGATAAAACAGAATTTGCCTGGCGGCAGTAGCGCGGTGGTCCCACCTGACCCCATGCCGAACTCAGAA
GTGAAACGCCGTAGCGCCGATGGTAGTGTGGGGTCCCCCATGCGAGAGTAGGGAACTGCCAGGCATCAAA
TAAAACGAAAGGCTCAGTGCAAAGACTGGGCCTTTCGTTTTATCTGTTGTTTGTCGGTGAACGCTCTCCT
GAGTAGGACAAATCCGCCGGGAGCGGATTTGAACGTTGCGAAGCAACGGCCCGGAGGGTGGCGGGCAGGA
CGCCCGCCATAAACTGCCAGGCATCAAATTAAGCAGAAGGCCATCCTGACGGATGGCCTTTTTGCGTTTC
TACAAACTCTTTGTTTATTTTTCTAAATACATTCAAATATGTATCCGCTCATGAGACAATAACCCTGATA
AATGCTTCAATAATATTGAAAAAGGAAGAGTATGAGTATTCAACATTTCCGTGTCGCCCTTATTCCCTTT
TTTGCGGCATTTTGCCTTCCTGTTTTTGCTCACCCAGAAACGCTGGTGAAAGTAAAAGATGCTGAAGATC
AGTTGGGTGCACGAGTGGGTTACATCGAACTGGATCTCAACAGCGGTAAGATCCTTGAGAGTTTTCGCCC
CGAAGAACGTTTTCCAATGATGAGCACTTTTAAAGTTCTGCTATGTGGCGCGGTATTATCCCGTGTTGAC
GCCGGGCAAGAGCAACTCGGTCGCCGCATACACTATTCTCAGAATGACTTGGTTGAGTACTCACCAGTCA
CAGAAAAGCATCTTACGGATGGCATGACAGTAAGAGAATTATGCAGTGCTGCCATAACCATGAGTGATAA
CACTGCGGCCAACTTACTTCTGACAACGATCGGAGGACCGAAGGAGCTAACCGCTTTTTTGCACAACATG
GGGGATCATGTAACTCGCCTTGATCGTTGGGAACCGGAGCTGAATGAAGCCATACCAAACGACGAGCGTG
ACACCACGATGCCTGCAGCAATGGCAACAACGTTGCGCAAACTATTAACTGGCGAACTACTTACTCTAGC
TTCCCGGCAACAATTAATAGACTGGATGGAGGCGGATAAAGTTGCAGGACCACTTCTGCGCTCGGCCCTT
CCGGCTGGCTGGTTTATTGCTGATAAATCTGGAGCCGGTGAGCGTGGGTCTCGCGGTATCATTGCAGCAC
TGGGGCCAGATGGTAAGCCCTCCCGTATCGTAGTTATCTACACGACGGGGAGTCAGGCAACTATGGATGA
ACGAAATAGACAGATCGCTGAGATAGGTGCCTCACTGATTAAGCATTGGTAACTGTCAGACCAAGTTTAC
TCATATATACTTTAGATTGATT
[125 nt withheld, positions 1773-1897]
C
[141 nt withheld, positions 1899-2039]
CCTTTGACGTTGGAGTCCACGTTCTTT
[37 nt withheld, positions 2067-2103]
ACCCTATCTCGGGCTATTCTTTTGATTTATAAGGGATTTTGCCGATTTCGGCCTATTGGTTAAAAAATGA
GCTGATTTAACAAAAATTTAACGCGAATTTTAACAAAATATTAACGTTTACAATTTAAAAGGATCTAGGT
GAAGATCCTTTTTGATAATCTCATGACCAAAATCCCTTAACGTGAGTTTTCGTTCCACTGAGCGTCAGAC
CCCGTAGAAAAGATCAAAGGATCTTCTTGAGATCCTTTTTTTCTGCGCGTAATCTGCTGCTTGCAAACAA
AAAAACCACCGCTACCAGCGGTGGTTTGTTTGCCGGATCAAGAGCTACCAACTCTTTTTCCGAAGGTAAC
TGGCTTCAGCAGAGCGCAGATACCAAATACTGTCCTTCTAGTGTAGCCGTAGTTAGGCCACCACTTCAAG
AACTCTGTAGCACCGCCTACATACCTCGCTCTGCTAATCCTGTTACCAGTGGCTGCTGCCAGTGGCGATA
AGTCGTGTCTTACCGGGTTGGACTCAAGACGATAGTTACCGGATAAGGCGCAGCGGTCGGGCTGAACGGG
GGGTTCGTGCACACAGCCCAGCTTGGAGCGAACGACCTACACCGAACTGAGATACCTACAGCGTGAGCAT
TGAGAAAGCGCCACGCTTCCCGAAGGGAGAAAGGCGGACAGGTATCCGGTAAGCGGCAGGGTCGGAACAG
GAGAGCGCACGAGGGAGCTTCCAGGGGGAAACGCCTGGTATCTTTATAGTCCTGTCGGGTTTCGCCACCT
CTGACTTGAGCGTCGATTTTTGTGATGCTCGTCAGGGGGGCGGAGCCTATGGAAAAACGCCAGCAACGCG
GCCTTTTTACGGTTCCTGGCCTTTTGCTGGCCTTTTGCTCACATGTTCTTTCCTGCGTTATCCCCTGATT
CTGTGGATAACCGTATTACCGCCTTTGAGTGAGCTGATACCGCTCGCCGCAGCCGAACGACCGAGCGCAG
CGAGTCAGTGAGCGAGGAAGCGGAAGAGCGCCTGATGCGGTATTTTCTCCTTACGCATCTGTGCGGTATT
TCACACCGGATATGGTGCACTCTCAGTACAATCTGCTCTGATGCCGCATAGTTAAGCCAGTATACACTCC
GCTATCGCTACGTGACTGGGTCATGGCTGCGCCCCGACACCCGCCAACACCCGCTGACGCGCCCTGACGG
GCTTGTCTGCTCCCGGCATCCGCTTACAGACAAGCTGTGACCGTCTCCGGGAGCTGCATGTGTCAGAGGT
TTTCACCGTCATCACCGAAACGCGCGAGGCAGCAAGGAGATGGCGCCCAACAGTCCCCCGGCCACGGGGC
CTGCCACCATACCCACGCCGAAACAAGCGCTCATGAGCCCGAAGTGGCGAGCCCGATCTTCCCCATCGGT
GATGTCGGCGATATAGGCGCCAGCAACCGCACCTGTGGCGCCGGTGATGCCGGCCACGATGCGTCCGGCG
TAGAGGATCTAATTCTCATGTTTGACAGCTTATCATCGATGCATAATGTGCCTGTCAAATGGACGAAGCA
GGGATTCTGCAAACCCTATGCTACTCCGTCAAGCCGTCAATTGTCTGATTCGTTACCAATTATGACAACT
TGACGGCTACATCATTCACTTTTTCTTCACAACCGGCACGGAACTCGCTCGGGCTGGCCCCGGTGCATTT
TTTAAATACCCGCGAGAAATAGAGTTGATCGTCAAAACCAACATTGCGACCGACGGTGGCGATAGGCATC
CGGGTGGTGCTCAAAAGCAGCTTCGCCTGGCTGATACGTTGGTCCTCGCGCCAGCTTAAGACGCTAATCC
CTAACTGCTGGCGGAAAAGATGTGACAGACGCGACGGCGACAAGCAAACATGCTGTGCGACGCTGGCGAT
ATCAAAATTGCTGTCTGCCAGGTGATCGCTGATGTACTGACAAGCCTCGCGTACCCGATTATCCATCGGT
GGATGGAGCGACTCGTTAATCGCTTCCATGCGCCGCAGTAACAATTGCTCAAGCAGATTTATCGCCAGCA
GCTCCGAATAGCGCCCTTCCCCTTGCCCGGCGTTAATGATTTGCCCAAACAGGTCGCTGAAATGCGGCTG
GTGCGCTTCATCCGGGCGAAAGAACCCCGTATTGGCAAATATTGACGGCCAGTTAAGCCATTCATGCCAG
TAGGCGCGCGGACGAAAGTAAACCCACTGGTGATACCATTCGCGAGCCTCCGGATGACGACCGTAGTGAT
GAATCTCTCCTGGCGGGAACAGCAAAATATCACCCGGTCGGCAAACAAATTCTCGTCCCTGATTTTTCAC
CACCCCCTGACCGCGAATGGTGAGATTGAGAATATAACCTTTCATTCCCAGCGGTCGGTCGATAAAAAAA
TCGAGATAACCGTTGGCCTCAATCGGCGTTAAACCCGCCACCAGATGGGCATTAAACGAGTATCCCGGCA
GCAGGGGATCATTTTGCGCTTCAGCCATACTTTTCATACTCCCGCCATTCAGAGAAGAAACCAATTGTCC
ATATTGCATCAGACATTGCCGTCACTGCGTCTTTTACTGGCTCTTCTCGCTAACCAAACCGGTAACCCCG
CTTATTAAAAGCATTCTGTAACAAAGCGGGACCAAAGCCATGACAAAAACGCGTAACAAAAGTGTCTATA
ATCACGGCAGAAAAGTCCACATTGATTATTTGCACGGCGTCACACTTTGCTATGCCATAGCATTTTTATC
CATAAGATTAGCGGATCCTACCTGACGCTTTTTATCGCAACTCTCTACTGTTTCTCCATACCCGTTTTTT
TGGGCTAGAAATAATTTTGTTTAACTTTAAGAA
Features (pLannotate 1.2.2; 15 found; start..end, strand, type, name):
     73..348     +  CDS            CRK (fragment): CRK_HUMAN - Experimental evidence at protein level: Swiss-Prot protein existence level 1. [Isoform Crk-II]: Regulates cell adhesion, spreading and migration (PubMed:31311869). Mediates attachment-induced MAPK8 activation, membrane ruffling and cell motility in a Rac-dependent manner. Involved in phagocytosis of apoptotic cells and cell motility via its interaction with DOCK1 and DOCK4 (PubMed:19004829). May regulate the EFNA5-EPHA3 signaling (By similarity). From Homo sapiens (Human).
    439..553     +  ncRNA          5S rRNA: Accession: RF00001 - 5S ribosomal RNA
    557..643     +  terminator     rrnB T1 terminator: Escherichia coli rrnB; transcription terminator T1 from the E. coli rrnB gene
    735..762     +  terminator     rrnB T2 terminator: transcription terminator T2 from the E. coli rrnB gene
    780..871     +  promoter       AmpR promoter: bla
    872..1732    +  CDS            AmpR: β-lactamase; bla; confers resistance to ampicillin, carbenicillin, and related antibiotics
   1774..2154    +  rep_origin     M13 ori (sequence partly withheld): M13 bacteriophage origin of replication; arrow indicates direction of (+) strand synthesis
   2340..2928    +  rep_origin     ori: high-copy-number ColE1/pMB1/pBR322/pUC origin of replication
   3114..3254    -  misc_feature   bom: basis of mobility region from pBR322
   3356..3396    -  CDS            rop (fragment): Rop protein, which maintains plasmids at low copy number; rop
   3395..3582    -  CDS            TcR (fragment): tetracycline efflux protein; tet; confers resistance to tetracycline
   3595..3613    +  promoter       tet promoter (fragment): E. coli promoter for tetracycline efflux protein gene
   3703..4581    -  CDS            araC: L-arabinose regulatory protein; araC
   4608..4892    +  promoter       araBAD promoter: araBAD; promoter of the L-arabinose operon of E. coli; the araC regulatory gene is transcribed in the opposite direction (Guzman et al., 1995)
   4919..5       +  RBS            RBS (across the origin): efficient ribosome binding site from bacteriophage T7 gene 10 (Olins and Rangwala, 1989)
