[The description below was written by a language model from this plasmid's Addgene catalogue record and pLannotate feature annotations shown in this document.]
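Description:
pMMBAD16 is a bacterial expression plasmid built on the pBAD backbone for arabinose-inducible production of a split-intein fusion protein in E. coli. The sequence record is about 4.9 kb. It carries a ColE1/pBR322-type origin with the bom mobility region, and only fragments of rop and the tetracycline resistance gene remain. The catalogue lists it as low copy, although the annotation tool labels the origin generically as high copy. An M13 phage origin is also present, which would allow single-stranded DNA production. Selection is by ampicillin through the β-lactamase gene driven by its own promoter.

The expression cassette consists of the araBAD promoter with the divergently transcribed araC regulator, so transcription is repressed without L-arabinose and switched on when it is added. A phage T7 gene 10 ribosome binding site follows, then the open reading frame, and the rrnB T1 and T2 terminators close the unit. The insert is a 276 bp fragment of human CRK encoding an SH3 domain (listed as cSH3), cloned between KpnI and HindIII sites that are both retained. According to the catalogue it is fused at its N terminus to NpuDnaEc16, a backbone-encoded tag whose name indicates a C-terminal fragment of the Npu DnaE split intein. The feature table does not annotate this short element separately, but there is room for it between the RBS and the CRK fragment.

The associated publication concerns segmental isotopic labelling of a multidomain protein by protein trans-splicing. This fits a design in which the intein-C–SH3 precursor is ligated to a partner carrying the complementary N-terminal intein fragment. The partner construct is not described in this record.
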