Addgene plasmid #20176: pMMBAD16
Depositing lab: Hideo Iwai. Depositing organization: University of Helsinki, Institute of Biotechnology. Publication: Segmental isotopic labelling of a multidomain protein by protein ligation by protein trans-splicing. Muona M, Aranko AS, Iwai H. Chembiochem. 2008 Dec 15. 9(18):2958-61. 10.1002/cbic.200800604 PubMed 19031436.
Backbone
  Vector backbone: pBAD
  Backbone manufacturer: invitrogen
  Backbone size w/o insert (bp): 4500
  Vector type: Bacterial Expression
Growth in bacteria
  Bacterial resistance: Ampicillin, 100 μg/mL
  Growth temperature: 37°C
  Growth strain: DH5alpha
  Copy number: Low Copy
Gene/Insert
  Gene/Insert name: src homology domain 3 (alt names: cSH3; CRK)
  Species: H. sapiens (human)
  Insert size (bp): 276
  Entrez Gene: CRK (a.k.a. CRKII, p38)
  Tag / fusion protein: NpuDnaEc16 (N terminal on backbone)
  Cloning method: Restriction Enzyme; 5′ cloning site KpnI (not destroyed); 3′ cloning site HindIII (not destroyed)
  Sequencing primers: 5′ pBAD
Resource information
  A portion of this plasmid was derived from a plasmid made by: pAT044 from Dr. Patrik Forrer
Terms and licenses: Academic/Nonprofit Terms; Industry Terms: Not Available to Industry
Depositor comments: Gene 1998 224 45-52
How to cite: pMMBAD16 was a gift from Hideo Iwai (Addgene plasmid # 20176 ; http://n2t.net/addgene:20176 ; RRID:Addgene_20176)
