>Addgene plasmid #20176 | pMMBAD16 | addgene partial sequence | sequence record 27472 | 20176 with pBAD-F
TGACGCTTTTTATCGCAACTCTCTACTGTTTCTCCATACCCGTTTTTTTGGGCTAGAAATAATTTTGTTT
AACTTTAAGAAGGAGATATACATATGGACCATAATTTTGCACTCAAAAATGGCTTCATAGCTTCTAATTG
TTTCAATGGTACCCTGGGTGGGCCGGAGCCTGGGCCCTATGCCCAACCCAGCGTCAACACTCCGCTCCCT
AACCTCCAGAATGGGCCCATTTATGCCAGGGTTATCCAGAAGCGAGTCCCTAATGCCTACGACAAGACAG
CCTTGGCTTTGGAGGTCGGTGAGCTGGTAAAGGTTACGAAGATTAATGTGAGTGGTCAGTGGGAAGGGGA
GTGTAATGGCAAACGAGGTCACTTCCCATTCACACATGTCCGTCTGCTGGATCAACAGAATCCCGATGAG
GACTTCAGCTAAGCTTGGCTGTTTTGGCGGATGAGAGAAGATTTTCAGCCTGATACAGATTAAATCAGAA
CGCAGAAGCGGTCTGATAAAACAGAATTTGCCTGGCGGCAGTAGCGCGGTGGTCCCACCTGACCCCATGC
CGAACTCAGAAGTGAAACGCCGTAGCGCCGATGGTAGTGTGGGGTCTCCCCATGCGAGAGTAGGGAACTG
CCAGGCATCAAATAAAACGAAAAGGCTCAGTCGAAAGACTGGGCCTTTCGTTTTATCTGTTGTTTGTCGG
TGAACGCTC
